Addgene plasmid #101667: pAB164
Purpose: Opto-T7RNAP*(563), half expr.
Depositing lab: Mustafa Khammash. Depositing organization: ETH Zurich (Swiss Federal Institute of Technology). Publication: Dynamic Blue Light-Inducible T7 RNA Polymerases (Opto-T7RNAPs) for Precise Spatiotemporal Gene Expression Control. Baumschlager A, Aoki SK, Khammash M. ACS Synth Biol. 2017 Nov 17;6(11):2157-2167. doi: 10.1021/acssynbio.7b00169. Epub 2017 Oct 18. PubMed 29045151.
Backbone
  Vector backbone: pSC101
  Vector type: Bacterial Expression, Synthetic Biology
Growth in bacteria
  Bacterial resistance: Chloramphenicol, 25 μg/mL
  Growth temperature: 37°C
  Growth strain: DH5alpha
  Copy number: Low Copy
Gene/Insert
  Gene/Insert name: Opto-T7RNAP*(563), half expr.
Terms and licenses: Academic/Nonprofit Terms; Industry Terms: Not Available to Industry
How to cite: pAB164 was a gift from Mustafa Khammash (Addgene plasmid # 101667 ; http://n2t.net/addgene:101667 ; RRID:Addgene_101667)
