[The description below was written by a language model from this plasmid's Addgene catalogue record and pLannotate feature annotations shown in this document.]
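Description:
pAB164 is a low-copy bacterial expression plasmid for synthetic biology, built on a pSC101 backbone and carrying a blue-light-inducible split T7 RNA polymerase, Opto-T7RNAP*(563). Replication depends on the pSC101 origin together with the plasmid-encoded Rep101 (RepA) protein. Selection is by chloramphenicol resistance, from a cat gene driven by its own promoter and followed by the lambda t0 terminator. The full sequence record is 7,285 nt.

The payload consists of two separate expression cassettes in the same orientation, each annotated with an araBAD promoter fragment upstream and an rrnB T1 terminator downstream. The first encodes the N-terminal portion of T7 RNA polymerase followed by nMagHigh1. The second encodes pMag followed by the C-terminal portion of the polymerase. The length of the first polymerase fragment is consistent with a split at residue 563, as the construct name suggests. nMagHigh1 and pMag are the "Magnet" variants of the Neurospora crassa Vivid photoreceptor, which heterodimerize under blue light. Illumination therefore brings the two polymerase halves together and reconstitutes an enzyme able to transcribe genes placed under T7 promoters, while darkness allows the complex to dissociate. No araC gene is annotated in the feature table, and only fragments of the araBAD promoter are detected, so the record does not establish how arabinose regulation is supplied.

The asterisk in the name and the "half expr." label presumably denote a polymerase variant and a reduced expression level within the plasmid series, but the record does not define either. The plasmid is intended for light-controlled, spatiotemporally precise gene expression in E. coli, used alongside a T7-promoter-driven target.
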