Features (pLannotate 1.2.2; 13 found; start..end, strand, type, name):
     64..286     -  rep_origin     pSC101 ori: low-copy replication origin that requires the Rep101 protein
    778..872     -  terminator     lambda t0 terminator: transcription terminator from phage lambda
    896..1552    -  CDS            cat: CAT_ECOLX - Experimental evidence at protein level: Swiss-Prot protein existence level 1. This enzyme is an effector of chloramphenicol resistance in bacteria. From Escherichia coli. This protein is used as a marker in many commonly used cloning vectors, such as pACYC184.
   1553..1655    -  promoter       cat promoter: promoter of the E. coli cat gene encoding chloramphenicol acetyltransferase
   1685..1756    +  promoter       araBAD promoter (fragment): araBAD; promoter of the L-arabinose operon of E. coli; the araC regulatory gene is transcribed in the opposite direction (Guzman et al., 1995)
   1787..3475    +  CDS            RPOL_BPT7 (fragment): Experimental evidence at protein level: Swiss-Prot protein existence level 1. Highly processive DNA-dependent RNA polymerase that catalyzes the transcription of class II and class III viral genes. Recognizes a specific promoter sequence and enters first into an 'abortive phase' where very short transcripts are synthesized and released before proceeding to the processive transcription of long RNA chains. Unwinds the double-stranded DNA to expose the coding strand for templating. Participates in the initiation of viral DNA replication presumably by making primers accessible to the DNA polymerase
   3491..3940    +  CDS            nMagHigh1: "negative Magnet" variant of an N-terminally truncated Vivid (VVD) blue light photoreceptor from Neurospora crassa (Kawano et al., 2015) rapidly heterodimerizes with pMag or pMagFast2 upon blue light irradiation
   3956..4042    +  terminator     rrnB T1 terminator: Escherichia coli rrnB; transcription terminator T1 from the E. coli rrnB gene
   4538..4609    +  promoter       araBAD promoter (fragment): araBAD; promoter of the L-arabinose operon of E. coli; the araC regulatory gene is transcribed in the opposite direction (Guzman et al., 1995)
   4645..5094    +  CDS            pMag: "positive Magnet" variant of an N-terminally truncated Vivid (VVD) blue light photoreceptor from Neurospora crassa (Kawano et al., 2015) rapidly heterodimerizes with nMagHigh1 upon blue light irradiation to form a complex with slow switch-off kinetics
   5110..6069    +  CDS            RPOL_BPT7 (fragment): Experimental evidence at protein level: Swiss-Prot protein existence level 1. Highly processive DNA-dependent RNA polymerase that catalyzes the transcription of class II and class III viral genes. Recognizes a specific promoter sequence and enters first into an 'abortive phase' where very short transcripts are synthesized and released before proceeding to the processive transcription of long RNA chains. Unwinds the double-stranded DNA to expose the coding strand for templating. Participates in the initiation of viral DNA replication presumably by making primers accessible to the DNA polymerase
   6084..6170    +  terminator     rrnB T1 terminator: Escherichia coli rrnB; transcription terminator T1 from the E. coli rrnB gene
   6351..16      -  CDS            Rep101 (across the origin): RepA protein needed for replication with the pSC101 origin; rep101
>Addgene plasmid #101667 | pAB164 | addgene full sequence | sequence record 372246 | Addgene NGS Result
CAACTAATTCAGACATACATCTCAATTGGTCTAGGTGATTTTAATCACTATACCAATTGAGATGGGCTAG
TCAATGATAATTACTAGTCCTTTTCCTTTGAGTTGTGGGTATCTGTAAATTCTGCTAGACCTTTGCTGGA
AAACTTGTAAATTCTGCTAGACCCTCTGTAAATTCCGCTAGACCTTTGTGTGTTTTTTTTGTTTATATTC
AAGTGGTTATAATTTATAGAATAAAGAAAGAATAAAAAAAGATAAAAAGAATAGATCCCAGCCCTGTGTA
TAACTCACTACTTTAGTCAGTTCCGCAGTATTACAAAAGGATGTCGCAAACGCTGTTTGCTCCTCTACAA
AACAGACCTTAAAACCCTAAAGGCTTAAGTAGCACCCTCGCAAGCTCGGGCAAATCGCTGAATATTCCTT
TTGTCTCCGACCATCAGGCACCTGAGTCGCTGTCTTTTTCGTGACATTCAGTTCGCTGCGCTCACGGCTC
TGGCAGTGAATGGGGGTAAATGGCACTACAGGCGCCTTTTATGGATTCATGCAAGGAAACTACCCATAAT
ACAAGAAAAGCCCGTCACGGGCTTCTCAGGGCGTTTTATGGCGGGTCTGCTATGTGGTGCTATCTGACTT
TTTGCTGTTCAGCAGTTCCTGCCCTCTGATTTTCCAGTCTGACCACTTCGGATTATCCCGTGACAGGTCA
TTCAGACTGGCTAATGCACCCAGTAAGGCAGCGGTATCATCAACAGGCTTACCCGTCTTACTGTCCCTAG
TGCTTGGATTCTCACCAATAAAAAACGCCCGGCGGCAACCGAGCGTTCTGAACAAATCCAGATGGAGTTC
TGAGGTCATTACTGGATCTATCAACAGGAGTCCAAGCGAGCTCGATATCAAATTACGCCCCGCCCTGCCA
CTCATCGCAGTACTGTTGTAATTCATTAAGCATTCTGCCGACATGGAAGCCATCACAAACGGCATGATGA
ACCTGAATCGCCAGCGGCATCAGCACCTTGTCGCCTTGCGTATAATATTTGCCCATGGTGAAAACGGGGG
CGAAGAAGTTGTCCATATTGGCCACGTTTAAATCAAAACTGGTGAAACTCACCCAGGGATTGGCTGAGAC
GAAAAACATATTCTCAATAAACCCTTTAGGGAAATAGGCCAGGTTTTCACCGTAACACGCCACATCTTGC
GAATATATGTGTAGAAACTGCCGGAAATCGTCGTGGTATTCACTCCAGAGCGATGAAAACGTTTCAGTTT
GCTCATGGAAAACGGTGTAACAAGGGTGAACACTATCCCATATCACCAGCTCACCGTCTTTCATTGCCAT
ACGAAATTCCGGATGAGCATTCATCAGGCGGGCAAGAATGTGAATAAAGGCCGGATAAAACTTGTGCTTA
TTTTTCTTTACGGTCTTTAAAAAGGCCGTAATATCCAGCTGAACGGTCTGGTTATAGGTACATTGAGCAA
CTGACTGAAATGCCTCAAAATGTTCTTTACGATGCCATTGGGATATATCAACGGTGGTATATCCAGTGAT
TTTTTTCTCCATTTTAGCTTCCTTAGCTCCTGAAAATCTCGATAACTCAAAAAATACGCCCGGTAGTGAT
CTTATTTCATTATGGTGAAAGTTGGAACCTCTTACGTGCCGATCAACGTCTCATTTTCGCCAGATATCGA
CGTCTAGCATTTTTATCCATAAGATTAGCGGATCCTACCTGACGCTTTTTATCGCAACTCTCTACTGTTT
CTCCATACCCGTTTTTTTGGAAGGAGGTAAAGATCTATGAACACGATTAACATCGCTAAGAACGACTTCT
CTGACATCGAACTGGCTGCTATCCCGTTCAACACTCTGGCTGACCATTACGGTGAGCGTTTAGCTCGCGA
ACAGTTGGCCCTTGAGCATGAGTCTTACGAGATGGGTGAAGCACGCTTCCGCAAGATGTTTGAGCGTCAA
CTTAAAGCTGGTGAGGTTGCGGATAACGCTGCCGCCAAGCCTCTCATCACTACCCTACTCCCTAAGATGA
TTGCACGCATCAACGACTGGTTTGAGGAAGTGAAAGCTAAGCGCGGCAAGCGCCCGACAGCCTTCCAGTT
CCTGCAAGAAATCAAGCCGGAAGCCGTAGCGTACATCACCATTAAGACCACTCTGGCTTGCCTAACCAGT
GCTGACAATACAACCGTTCAGGCTGTAGCAAGCGCAATCGGTCGGGCCATTGAGGACGAGGCTCGCTTCG
GTCGTATCCGTGACCTTGAAGCTAAGCACTTCAAGAAAAACGTTGAGGAACAACTCAACAAGCGCGTAGG
GCACGTCTACAAGAAAGCATTTATGCAAGTTGTCGAGGCTGACATGCTCTCTAAGGGTCTACTCGGTGGC
GAGGCGTGGTCTTCGTGGCATAAGGAAGACTCTATTCATGTAGGAGTACGCTGCATCGAGATGCTCATTG
AGTCAACCGGAATGGTTAGCTTACACCGCCAAAATGCTGGCGTAGTAGGTCAAGACTCTGAGACTATCGA
ACTCGCACCTGAATACGCTGAGGCTATCGCAACCCGTGCAGGTGCGCTGGCTGGCATCTCTCCGATGTTC
CAACCTTGCGTAGTTCCTCCTAAGCCGTGGACTGGCATTACTGGTGGTGGCTATTGGGCTAACGGTCGTC
GTCCTCTGGCGCTGGTGCGTACTCACAGTAAGAAAGCACTGATGCGCTACGAAGACGTTTACATGCCTGA
GGTGTACAAAGCGATTAACATTGCGCAAAACACCGCATGGAAAATCAACAAGAAAGTCCTAGCGGTCGCC
AACGTAATCACCAAGTGGAAGCATTGTCCGGTCGAGGACATCCCTGCGATTGAGCGTGAAGAACTCCCGA
TGAAACCGGAAGACATCGACATGAATCCTGAGGCTCTCACCGCGTGGAAACGTGCTGCCGCTGCTGTGTA
CCGCAAGGACAAGGCTCGCAAGTCTCGCCGTATCAGCCTTGAGTTCATGCTTGAGCAAGCCAATAAGTTT
GCTAACCATAAGGCCATCTGGTTCCCTTACAACATGGACTGGCGCGGTCGTGTTTACGCTGTGTCAATGT
TCAACCCGCAAGGTAACGATATGACCAAAGGACTGCTTACGCTGGCGAAAGGTAAACCAATCGGTAAGGA
AGGTTACTACTGGCTGAAAATCCACGGTGCAAACTGTGCGGGTGTCGATAAGGTTCCGTTCCCTGAGCGC
ATCAAGTTCATTGAGGAAAACCACGAGAACATCATGGCTTGCGCTAAGTCTCCACTGGAGAACACTTGGT
GGGCTGAGCAAGATTCTCCGTTCTGCTTCCTTGCGTTCTGCTTTGAGTACGCTGGGGTACAGCACCACGG
CCTGAGCTATAACTGCTCCCTTCCGCTGGCGTTTGACGGGTCTTGCTCTGGCATCCAGCACTTCTCCGCG
ATGCTCCGAGATGAGGTAGGTGGTCGCGCGGTTAACTTGCTTCCTGGCGGTTCTGGAGGTCACACTCTTT
ACGCCCCTGGAGGATACGACATTATGGGATATTTGGATCAGATTGGGAACCGCCCAAACCCTCAGGTCGA
ACTGGGGCCTGTGGACACGTCATGTGCCCTGATCCTGTGCGATCTGAAGCAAAAGGACACTCCGATCGTC
TACGCCTCGGAAGCCTTCTTGTATATGACCGGATACAGCAATGCAGAGGTGCTCGGCAGGAACTGCAGAT
TCCTGCAGTCCCCCGACGGGATGGTGAAACCAAAGTCGACTCGCAAATATGTGGACTCGAACACGATCAA
CACCATCCGGAAGGCCATCGACCGGAACGCCGAGGTCCAGGTGGAGGTGGTCAACTTTAAGAAGAACGGC
CAGCGGTTCGTGAACTTTCTGACCATCATTCCGGTCCGGGATGAAACCGGAGAGTACAGATACTCCATGG
GATTCCAGTGCGAAACCGAATAACCTAGGAGGCATCAAATAAAACGAAAGGCTCAGTCGAAAGACTGGGC
CTTTCGTTTTATCTGTTGTTTGTCGGTGAACGCTCTCCTGAGTAGGACAAATCCGCCGCCCTAGACCTAG
CTGCAGCTAGGGTACGGGTTTTGCTGCCCGCAAACGGGCTGTTCTGGTGTTGCTAGTTTGTTATCAGAAT
CGCAGATCCGGCTTCAGCCGGTTTGCCGGCTGAAAGCGCTATTTCTTCCAGAATTGCCATGATTTTTTCC
CCACGGGAGGCGTCACTGGCTCCCGTGTTGTCGGCAGCTTTGATTCGATAAGCAGCATCGCCTGTTTCAG
GCTGTCTATGTGTGACTGTTGAGCTGTAACAAGTTGTCTCAGGTGTTCAATTTCATGTTCTAGTTGCTTT
GTTTTACTGGTTTCACCTGTTCTATTAGGTGTTACATGCTGTTCATCTGTTACATTGTCGATCTGTTCAT
GGTGAACAGCTTTGAATGCACCAAAAACTCGTAAAAGCTCTGATGTATCTATCTTTTTTACACCGTTTTC
ATCTGTGCATGCGCCGATCAACGTCTCATTTTCGCCAGATATCGGCGCGCCGCTTCGTAGCATTTTTATC
CATAAGATTAGCGGATCCTACCTGACGCTTTTTATCGCAACTCTCTACTGTTTCTCCATACCCGTTTTTT
TGGAAGGAGGTAAATTAATTAATGCACACTCTTTACGCCCCTGGAGGATACGACATTATGGGATATTTGC
GGCAGATTAGGAACCGCCCAAACCCTCAGGTCGAACTGGGGCCTGTGGACACGTCATGTGCCCTGATCCT
GTGCGATCTGAAGCAAAAGGACACTCCGATCGTCTACGCCTCGGAAGCCTTCTTGTATATGACCGGATAC
AGCAATGCAGAGGTGCTCGGCAGGAACTGCAGATTCCTGCAGTCCCCCGACGGGATGGTGAAACCAAAGT
CGACTCGCAAATATGTGGACTCGAACACGATCAACACCATGCGGAAGGCCATCGACCGGAACGCCGAGGT
CCAGGTGGAGGTGGTCAACTTTAAGAAGAACGGCCAGCGGTTCGTGAACTTTCTGACCATGATTCCGGTC
CGGGATGAAACCGGAGAGTACAGATACTCCATGGGATTCCAGTGCGAAACCGAAGGCGGTTCTGGAGGTA
GTGAAACCGTTCAGGACATCTACGGGATTGTTGCTAAGAAAGTCAACGAGATTCTACAAGCAGACGCAAT
CAATGGGACCGATAACGAAGTAGTTACCGTGACCGATGAGAACACTGGTGAAATCTCTGAGAAAGTCAAG
CTGGGCACTAAGGCACTGGCTGGTCAATGGCTGGCTTACGGTGTTACTCGCAGTGTGACTAAGAGTTCAG
TCATGACGCTGGCTTACGGGTCCAAAGAGTTCGGCTTCCGTCAACAAGTGCTGGAAGATACCATTCAGCC
AGCTATTGATTCCGGCAAGGGTCTGATGTTCACTCAGCCGAATCAGGCTGCTGGATACATGGCTAAGCTG
ATTTGGGAATCTGTGAGCGTGACGGTGGTAGCTGCGGTTGAAGCAATGAACTGGCTTAAGTCTGCTGCTA
AGCTGCTGGCTGCTGAGGTCAAAGATAAGAAGACTGGAGAGATTCTTCGCAAGCGTTGCGCTGTGCATTG
GGTAACTCCTGATGGTTTCCCTGTGTGGCAGGAATACAAGAAGCCTATTCAGACGCGCTTGAACCTGATG
TTCCTCGGTCAGTTCCGCTTACAGCCTACCATTAACACCAACAAAGATAGCGAGATTGATGCACACAAAC
AGGAGTCTGGTATCGCTCCTAACTTTGTACACAGCCAAGACGGTAGCCACCTTCGTAAGACTGTAGTGTG
GGCACACGAGAAGTACGGAATCGAATCTTTTGCACTGATTCACGACTCCTTCGGTACCATTCCGGCTGAC
GCTGCGAACCTGTTCAAAGCAGTGCGCGAAACTATGGTTGACACATATGAGTCTTGTGATGTACTGGCTG
ATTTCTACGACCAGTTCGCTGACCAGTTGCACGAGTCTCAATTGGACAAAATGCCAGCACTTCCGGCTAA
AGGTAACTTGAACCTCCGTGACATCTTAGAGTCGGACTTCGCGTTCGCGTAATCTAGAGGCATCAAATAA
AACGAAAGGCTCAGTCGAAAGACTGGGCCTTTCGTTTTATCTGTTGTTTGTCGGTGAACGCTCTCCTGAG
TAGGACAAATCCGCCGCCCTAGACCTAGCTGCAGCTAGGGTACGGGTTTTGCTGCCCGCAAACGGGCTGT
TCTGGTGTTGCTAGGATCCATATGGACAGTTTTCCCTTTGATATGTAACGGTGAACAGTTGTTCTACTTT
TGTTTGTTAGTCTTGATGCTTCACTGATAGATACAAGAGCCATAAGAACCTCAGATCCTTCCGTATTTAG
CCAGTATGTTCTCTAGTGTGGTTCGTTGTTTTTGCGTGAGCCATGAGAACGAACCATTGAGATCATACTT
ACTTTGCATGTCACTCAAAAATTTTGCCTCAAAACTGGTGAGCTGAATTTTTGCAGTTAAAGCATCGTGT
AGTGTTTTTCTTAGTCCGTTATGTAGGTAGGAATCTGATGTAATGGTTGTTGGTATTTTGTCACCATTCA
TTTTTATCTGGTTGTTCTCAAGTTCGGTTACGAGATCCATTTGTCTATCTAGTTCAACTTGGAAAATCAA
CGTATCAGTCGGGCGGCCTCGCTTATCAACCACCAATTTCATATTGCTGTAAGTGTTTAAATCTTTACTT
ATTGGTTTCAAAACCCATTGGTTAAGCCTTTTAAACTCATGGTAGTTATTTTCAAGCATTAACATGAACT
TAAATTCATCAAGGCTAATCTCTATATTTGCCTTGTGAGTTTTCTTTTGTGTTAGTTCTTTTAATAACCA
CTCATAAATCCTCATAGAGTATTTGTTTTCAAAAGACTTAACATGTTCCAGATTATATTTTATGAATTTT
TTTAACTGGAAAAGATAAGGCAATATCTCTTCACTAAAAACTAATTCTAATTTTTCGCTTGAGAACTTGG
CATAGTTTGTCCACTGGAAAATCTCAAAGCCTTTAACCAAAGGATTCCTGATTTCCACAGTTCTCGTCAT
CAGCTCTCTGGTTGCTTTAGCTAATACACCATAAGCATTTTCCCTACTGATGTTCATCATCTGAGCGTAT
TGGTTATAAGTGAACGATACCGTCCGTTCTTTCCTTGTAGGGTTTTCAATCGTGGGGTTGAGTAGTGCCA
CACAGCATAAAATTAGCTTGGTTTCATGCTCCGTTAAGTCATAGCGACTAATCGCTAGTTCATTTGCTTT
GAAAA
